Addgene plasmid #124025: ARB342
Purpose: Encodes TU with connectors LS R1 and an A4 insulator, and pEF1a expressing nuclear mAzamiGreen
Depositing lab: Hana El-Samad. Publication: A Toolkit for Rapid Modular Construction of Biological Circuits in Mammalian Cells. Fonseca JP, Bonny AR, Kumar GR, Ng AH, Town J, Wu QC, Aslankoohi E, Chen SY, Dods G, Harrigan P, Osimiri LC, Kistler AL, El-Samad H. ACS Synth Biol. 2019 Nov 15;8(11):2593-2606. doi: 10.1021/acssynbio.9b00322. Epub 2019 Nov 5. PubMed 31686495.
Backbone
  Vector backbone: MTK678_001
  Vector type: Mammalian Expression
Growth in bacteria
  Bacterial resistance: Ampicillin, 100 μg/mL
  Growth temperature: 37°C
  Growth strain: DH5alpha
  Copy number: Unknown
Gene/Insert
  Gene/Insert name: LS-A4_EF1a-NLS::mAzamiGreen-bgPA_R1
  Species: Synthetic
  Cloning method: Restriction Enzyme; 5′ cloning site unknown (unknown if destroyed); 3′ cloning site unknown (unknown if destroyed)
Terms and licenses: Academic/Nonprofit Terms; Industry Terms: Not Available to Industry
Depositor comments: Plasmid used to generate Fig .4a,b Please visit https://www.biorxiv.org/content/10.1101/506188v2 for BioRxiv preprint
How to cite: ARB342 was a gift from Hana El-Samad (Addgene plasmid # 124025 ; http://n2t.net/addgene:124025 ; RRID:Addgene_124025)
