[The description below was written by a language model from this plasmid's Addgene catalogue record and pLannotate feature annotations shown in this document.]
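Description:
ARB342 is a mammalian expression plasmid of about 4.5 kb, built on the MTK678_001 backbone as a single transcriptional unit (TU) for a modular mammalian circuit-construction toolkit. It is maintained in E. coli through a high-copy ColE1/pUC-type origin of replication and selected with ampicillin via a β-lactamase gene driven by its native bla promoter. No mammalian selection marker or viral element is annotated, so the plasmid as recorded is suited to transient delivery or to use as an assembly intermediate rather than to stand-alone stable selection.

The payload is a synthetic cassette named LS-A4_EF1a-NLS::mAzamiGreen-bgPA_R1. The strong constitutive human EF-1α promoter drives a mammalian codon-optimized monomeric Azami-Green fluorescent protein fused to a nuclear localization signal, so the green signal concentrates in the nucleus. Transcription is terminated by a bovine growth hormone polyadenylation signal. According to the catalogue entry, the unit is flanked by the LS and R1 connectors, which in hierarchical toolkits of this kind define the position of a TU when several are joined into a multi-gene plasmid. It also carries an A4 insulator upstream of the promoter, presumably intended to buffer the unit from neighbouring sequences. The connectors, the insulator and the NLS are not picked up by the automated feature table. The unannotated stretches between the origin and the promoter, and just before the fluorescent protein coding sequence, are consistent with their presence.

The depositor notes that the plasmid was used to generate data for a figure in the toolkit's publication. It serves as a constitutive nuclear green reporter unit, but the record does not describe the specific experiment.
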