Features (pLannotate 1.2.2; 6 found; start..end, strand, type, name):
    103..963     -  CDS            AmpR: β-lactamase; bla; confers resistance to ampicillin, carbenicillin, and related antibiotics
    964..1068    -  promoter       AmpR promoter: bla
   1171..1759    +  rep_origin     ori: high-copy-number ColE1/pMB1/pBR322/pUC origin of replication
   2227..3400    +  promoter       EF-1α promoter: strong constitutive promoter for human elongation factor EF-1α
   3450..4121    +  CDS            hmAzami-Green: humanized monomeric Azami-Green fluorescent protein mammalian codon-optimized
   4148..4372    +  polyA_signal   bGH poly(A) signal: bovine growth hormone polyadenylation signal
>Addgene plasmid #124025 | ARB342 | addgene full sequence | sequence record 252473 | Addgene NGS Result
GCGGCCGCGATTATCAAAAAGGATCTTCACCTAGATCCTTTTAAATTAAAAATGAAGTTTTAAATCAATC
TAAAGTATATATGAGTAAACTTGGTCTGACAGTTACCAATGCTTAATCAGTGAGGCACCTATCTCAGCGA
TCTGTCTATTTCGTTCATCCATAGTTGCCTGACTCCCCGTCGTGTAGATAACTACGATACGGGAGGGCTT
ACCATCTGGCCCCAGTGCTGCAATGATACCGCGGGACCCACGCTCACCGGCTCCAGATTTATCAGCAATA
AACCAGCCAGCCGGAAGGGCCGAGCGCAGAAGTGGTCCTGCAACTTTATCCGCCTCCATCCAGTCTATTA
ATTGTTGCCGGGAAGCTAGAGTAAGTAGTTCGCCAGTTAATAGTTTGCGCAACGTTGTTGCCATTGCTAC
AGGCATCGTGGTGTCACGCTCGTCGTTTGGTATGGCTTCATTCAGCTCCGGTTCCCAACGATCAAGGCGA
GTTACATGATCCCCCATGTTGTGCAAAAAAGCGGTTAGCTCCTTCGGTCCTCCGATCGTTGTCAGAAGTA
AGTTGGCCGCAGTGTTATCACTCATGGTTATGGCAGCACTGCATAATTCTCTTACTGTCATGCCATCCGT
AAGATGCTTTTCTGTGACTGGTGAGTACTCAACCAAGTCATTCTGAGAATAGTGTATGCGGCGACCGAGT
TGCTCTTGCCCGGCGTCAATACGGGATAATACCGCGCCACATAGCAGAACTTTAAAAGTGCTCATCATTG
GAAAACGTTCTTCGGGGCGAAAACTCTCAAGGATCTTACCGCTGTTGAGATCCAGTTCGATGTAACCCAC
TCGTGCACCCAACTGATCTTCAGCATCTTTTACTTTCACCAGCGTTTCTGGGTGAGCAAAAACAGGAAGG
CAAAATGCCGCAAAAAAGGGAATAAGGGCGACACGGAAATGTTGAATACTCATACTCTTCCTTTTTCAAT
ATTATTGAAGCATTTATCAGGGTTATTGTCTCATGAGCGGATACATATTTGAATGTATTTAGAAAAATAA
ACAAATAGGGGTTCCGCGCACATTTCCCCGAAAAGTGCCACCTGTCATGACCAAAATCCCTTAACGTGAG
TTTTCGTTCCACTGAGCGTCAGACCCCGTAGAAAAGATCAAAGGATCTTCTTGAGATCCTTTTTTTCTGC
GCGTAATCTGCTGCTTGCAAACAAAAAAACCACCGCTACCAGCGGTGGTTTGTTTGCCGGATCAAGAGCT
ACCAACTCTTTTTCCGAAGGTAACTGGCTTCAGCAGAGCGCAGATACCAAATACTGTTCTTCTAGTGTAG
CCGTAGTTAGGCCACCACTTCAAGAACTCTGTAGCACCGCCTACATACCTCGCTCTGCTAATCCTGTTAC
CAGTGGCTGCTGCCAGTGGCGATAAGTCGTGTCTTACCGGGTTGGACTCAAGACGATAGTTACCGGATAA
GGCGCAGCGGTCGGGCTGAACGGGGGGTTCGTGCACACAGCCCAGCTTGGAGCGAACGACCTACACCGAA
CTGAGATACCTACAGCGTGAGCTATGAGAAAGCGCCACGCTTCCCGAAGGGAGAAAGGCGGACAGGTATC
CGGTAAGCGGCAGGGTCGGAACAGGAGAGCGCACGAGGGAGCTTCCAGGGGGAAACGCCTGGTATCTTTA
TAGTCCTGTCGGGTTTCGCCACCTCTGACTTGAGCGTCGATTTTTGTGATGCTCGTCAGGGGGGCGGAGC
CTATGGAAAAACGCCAGCAACGCGGCCTTTTTACGGTTCCTGGCCTTTTGCTGGCCTTTTGCTCACATGT
TCTTTCCTGCGTTATCCCCTGATTCTGTGGATAACCGTGCGGCCGCCCCTGAATTCGCATCTAGATGGTA
GAGCCACAAACAGCCGGTACAAGCAACGATCTCCAGGACCATCTGAATCATGCGCGGATGACACGAACTC
ACGACGGCGATCACAGACATTAACCCACAGTACAGACACTGCGACAACGTGGCAATTCGTCGCAATACCG
TCTCACTGAACTGGCCGATAATTGCAGACGAGGAGCATCGCCCTTCCCCGGCCCTCAGGTAAGAGGACCA
AATACCGTAGCCGTTTCCAATTTCAGTCCTTTAGCGCCACCTGGTGCTAACTACTCTATCACGCTTTTAT
CCAATAACTACCTTTGTAAATTTCCTTTCAAAAGTTCTGGCCGGGCGCGGTGGCAACGGTGCCCGTCAGT
GGGCAGAGCGCACATCGCCCACAGTCCCCGAGAAGTTGGGGGGAGGGGTCGGCAATTGAACCGGTGCCTA
GAGAAGGTGGCGCGGGGTAAACTGGGAAAGTGATGTCGTGTACTGGCTCCGCCTTTTTCCCGAGGGTGGG
GGAGAACCGTATATAAGTGCAGTAGTCGCCGTGAACGTTCTTTTTCGCAACGGGTTTGCCGCCAGAACAC
AGGTAAGTGCCGTGTGTGGTTCCCGCGGGCCTGGCCTCTTTACGGGTTATGGCCCTTGCGTGCCTTGAAT
TACTTCCACCTGGCTGCAGTACGTGATTCTTGATCCCGAGCTTCGGGTTGGAAGTGGGTGGGAGAGTTCG
AGGCCTTGCGCTTAAGGAGCCCCTTCGCCTCGTGCTTGAGTTGAGGCCTGGCCTGGGCGCTGGGGCCGCC
GCGTGCGAATCTGGTGGCACCTTCGCGCCTGTCTCGCTGCTTTCGATAAGTCTCTAGCCATTTAAAATTT
TTGATGACCTGCTGCGACGCTTTTTTTCTGGCAAGATAGTCTTGTAAATGCGGGCCAAGATCTGCACACT
GGTATTTCGGTTTTTGGGGCCGCGGGCGGCGACGGGGCCCGTGCGTCCCAGCGCACATGTTCGGCGAGGC
GGGGCCTGCGAGCGCGGCCACCGAGAATCGGACGGGGGTAGTCTCAAGCTGGCCGGCCTGCTCTGGTGCC
TGGCCTCGCGCCGCCGTGTATCGCCCCGCCCTGGGCGGCAAGGCTGGCCCGGTCGGCACCAGTTGCGTGA
GCGGAAAGATGGCCGCTTCCCGGCCCTGCTGCAGGGAGCTCAAAATGGAGGACGCGGCGCTCGGGAGAGC
GGGCGGGTGAGTCACCCACACAAAGGAAAAGGGCCTTTCCGTCCTCAGCCGTCGCTTCATGTGACTCCAC
GGAGTACCGGGCGCCGTCCAGGCACCTCGATTAGTTCTCGCGCTTTTGGAGTACGTCGTCTTTAGGTTGG
GGGGAGGGGTTTTATGCGATGGAGTTTCCCCACACTGAGTGGGTGGAGACTGAAGTTAGGCCAGCTTGGC
ACTTGATGTAATTCTCCTTGGAATTTGCCCTTTTTGAGTTTGGATCTTGGTTCATTCTCAAGCCTCAGAC
AGTGGTTCAAAGTTTTTTTCTTCCATTTCAGGTGTCGTGAGCTAGCCACTATGCCCAAGAAGAAGAGGAA
GGTGGAGGACGCCGGTTCTGTGAGCGTGATCAAGCCCGAGATGAAGATCAAGCTGTGCATGAGGGGCACC
GTGAACGGCCACAACTTCGTGATCGAGGGCGAGGGCAAGGGCAACCCCTACGAGGGCACCCAGATCCTGG
ACCTGAACGTGACCGAGGGCGCCCCCCTGCCCTTCGCCTACGACATCCTGACCACCGTGTTCCAGTACGG
CAACAGGGCCTTCACCAAGTACCCCGCCGACATCCAGGACTACTTCAAGCAGACCTTCCCCGAGGGCTAC
CACTGGGAGAGGAGCATGACCTACGAGGACCAGGGCATCTGCACCGCCACCAGCAACATCAGCATGAGGG
GCGACTGCTTCTTCTACGACATCAGGTTCGACGGCACCAACTTCCCCCCCAACGGCCCCGTGATGCAGAA
GAAGACCCTGAAGTGGGAGCCCAGCACCGAGAAGATGTACGTGGAGGACGGCGTGCTGAAGGGCGACGTG
AACATGAGGCTGCTGCTGGAGGGCGGCGGCCACTACAGGTGCGACTTCAAGACCACCTACAAGGCCAAGA
AGGAGGTGAGGCTGCCCGACGCCCACAAGATCGACCACAGGATCGAGATCCTGAAGCACGACAAGGACTA
CAACAAGGTGAAGCTGTACGAGAACGCCGTGGCCAGGTACTCCATGCTGCCCAGCCAGGCCGGATCCTAA
CTCGAGCGACGCCTCGACTGTGCCTTCTAGTTGCCAGCCATCTGTTGTTTGCCCCTCCCCCGTGCCTTCC
TTGACCCTGGAAGGTGCCACTCCCACTGTCCTTTCCTAATAAAATGAGGAAATTGCATCGCATTGTCTGA
GTAGGTGTCATTCTATTCTGGGGGGTGGGGTGGGGCAGGACAGCAAGGGGGAGGATTGGGAAGACAATAG
CAGGCATGCTGGGGATGCGGTGGGCTCTATGGGCTGCCAATGAGACGACGGGGTCATCACGGCTCATCAT
GCGCCAAACAAATGTGTGCAATACACGCTCGGATGACTGCATGATGACCGCACTGACTGGGGACAGCAGA
TCCACCTAAGCCTGTGAGAGAAGCAGACACCCGACAGATCAAGGCAGTTAACTAGTGCACTGCAGTACA
